Addgene plasmid #115428: YIplac204-pOst1-APVNTA-DsRed-Express2-FKBP(LV)(C22V)
Purpose: Expresses a non-glycosylated regulatable secretory cargo for yeast at the TRP1 locus
Depositing lab: Benjamin Glick. Depositing organization: University of Chicago. Publication: Maturation-driven transport and AP-1-dependent recycling of a secretory cargo in the Golgi. Casler JC, Papanikou E, Barrero JJ, Glick BS. J Cell Biol. 2019 May 6;218(5):1582-1601. doi: 10.1083/jcb.201807195. Epub 2019 Mar 11. PubMed 30858194.
Backbone
  Vector backbone: YIplac204
  Backbone size w/o insert (bp): 4094
  Total vector size (bp): 5183
  Vector type: Yeast Expression
  Selectable markers: TRP1
Growth in bacteria
  Bacterial resistance: Ampicillin, 100 μg/mL
  Growth temperature: 37°C
  Growth strain: DH5alpha
  Copy number: Unknown
Gene/Insert
  Gene/Insert name: pOst1-APVNTA-DsRed-Express2-FKBP(LV)(C22V) (alt name: AT73)
  Promoter: TPI1
  Cloning method: Restriction Enzyme; 5′ cloning site EcoRI (unknown if destroyed); 3′ cloning site HindIII (unknown if destroyed)
  Sequencing primers: 5′ CCTTTGGCTCGGCTGCTG; 3′ CATGCGTACACGCGTCTGTAC
Terms and licenses: Academic/Nonprofit Terms; Industry Terms: Not Available to Industry
How to cite: YIplac204-pOst1-APVNTA-DsRed-Express2-FKBP(LV)(C22V) was a gift from Benjamin Glick (Addgene plasmid # 115428 ; http://n2t.net/addgene:115428 ; RRID:Addgene_115428)
