[The description below was written by a language model from this plasmid's Addgene catalogue record and pLannotate feature annotations shown in this document.]
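Description:
YIplac204-pOst1-APVNTA-DsRed-Express2-FKBP(LV)(C22V) is a yeast integrating expression plasmid of about 5.2 kb built on the YIplac204 backbone. It carries no yeast replication origin in the annotated features, consistent with an integrative vector that is maintained only after recombination into the genome. The record states that it is targeted to the TRP1 locus, with the plasmid-borne TRP1 promoter and coding sequence providing tryptophan prototrophy as the yeast selection. In E. coli it is propagated through a high-copy ColE1/pUC-type origin and selected with ampicillin via the β-lactamase gene. Fragments of rop, bom, lacI and the lac promoter/operator region are backbone remnants with no role in the payload.

The insert encodes a fluorescent, regulatable secretory cargo. According to the catalogue fields, expression is driven by the TPI1 promoter, although neither feature table annotates it; it presumably lies in the unannotated stretch upstream of the reporter. The same is true of the "pOst1" and "APVNTA" elements given in the name. These appear to be an N-terminal targeting sequence derived from Ost1 and a short peptide variant connected with the stated non-glycosylated nature of the cargo, but the record does not define them. The annotated coding region comprises the rapidly maturing red fluorescent protein DsRed-Express2 followed by an FKBP12-derived domain, matched by the software to the self-associating F36M-type variant whose association is reversed by ligand binding. The name indicates further (LV) and C22V substitutions. A CYC1 terminator ends the transcript. Such a fusion can be held as aggregates and released by adding ligand, which fits its use for following a wave of cargo through the yeast secretory pathway and Golgi. The depositor and sequencing-verified records show the same features and differ by one nucleotide in length.
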