Features (pLannotate 1.2.2; 14 found; start..end, strand, type, name):
    183..771     -  rep_origin     ori: high-copy-number ColE1/pMB1/pBR322/pUC origin of replication
    942..1802    -  CDS            AmpR: β-lactamase; bla; confers resistance to ampicillin, carbenicillin, and related antibiotics
   1803..1907    -  promoter       AmpR promoter: bla
   1995..2096    +  promoter       TRP1 promoter: S. cerevisiae TRP1
   2097..2768    +  CDS            TRP1: TRPF_YEAST - Experimental evidence at protein level: Swiss-Prot protein existence level 1. From Saccharomyces cerevisiae (strain ATCC 204508 / S288c) (Baker's yeast).
   2861..2896    +  CDS            rop (fragment): Rop protein, which maintains plasmids at low copy number; rop
   2998..3097    +  misc_feature   bom (fragment): basis of mobility region from pBR322
   3680..4351    +  CDS            DsRed-Express2: DsRed-Express2 is a basic (constitutively fluorescent) orange fluorescent protein published in 2008, derived from Discosoma sp.. It is reported to be a rapidly-maturing protein.
   4364..4684    +  CDS            DmrD: dimeric F36M mutant of FK506-binding protein FKBP12 dimerization can be reversed by ligand binding
   4698..4945    +  terminator     CYC1 terminator: S. cerevisiae CYC1; transcription terminator for CYC1
   4988..5004    -  protein_bind   lac operator: The lac repressor binds to the lac operator to inhibit transcription in E. coli. This inhibition can be relieved by adding lactose or isopropyl-β-D-thiogalactopyranoside (IPTG). lac repressor encoded by lacI
   5012..5042    -  promoter       lac promoter: promoter for the E. coli lac operon
   5057..5078    -  protein_bind   CAP binding site: CAP binding activates transcription in the presence of cAMP. E. coli catabolite activator protein
   5091..5183    -  CDS            lacI (fragment): lac repressor; lacI; The lac repressor binds to the lac operator to inhibit transcription in E. coli. This inhibition can be relieved by adding lactose or isopropyl-β-D-thiogalactopyranoside (IPTG).
>Addgene plasmid #115428 | YIplac204-pOst1-APVNTA-DsRed-Express2-FKBP(LV)(C22V) | depositor full sequence | sequence record 217448 | YIplac204-pOst1-APVNTA-DsRed-Express2-FKBP(LV)(C22V) sequence 5183 bps
TCTTCCGCTTCCTCGCTCACTGACTCGCTGCGCTCGGTCGTTCGGCTGCGGCGAGCGGTATCAGCTCACT
CAAAGGCGGTAATACGGTTATCCACAGAATCAGGGGATAACGCAGGAAAGAACATGTGAGCAAAAGGCCA
GCAAAAGGCCAGGAACCGTAAAAAGGCCGCGTTGCTGGCGTTTTTCCATAGGCTCCGCCCCCCTGACGAG
CATCACAAAAATCGACGCTCAAGTCAGAGGTGGCGAAACCCGACAGGACTATAAAGATACCAGGCGTTTC
CCCCTGGAAGCTCCCTCGTGCGCTCTCCTGTTCCGACCCTGCCGCTTACCGGATACCTGTCCGCCTTTCT
CCCTTCGGGAAGCGTGGCGCTTTCTCATAGCTCACGCTGTAGGTATCTCAGTTCGGTGTAGGTCGTTCGC
TCCAAGCTGGGCTGTGTGCACGAACCCCCCGTTCAGCCCGACCGCTGCGCCTTATCCGGTAACTATCGTC
TTGAGTCCAACCCGGTAAGACACGACTTATCGCCACTGGCAGCAGCCACTGGTAACAGGATTAGCAGAGC
GAGGTATGTAGGCGGTGCTACAGAGTTCTTGAAGTGGTGGCCTAACTACGGCTACACTAGAAGGACAGTA
TTTGGTATCTGCGCTCTGCTGAAGCCAGTTACCTTCGGAAAAAGAGTTGGTAGCTCTTGATCCGGCAAAC
AAACCACCGCTGGTAGCGGTGGTTTTTTTGTTTGCAAGCAGCAGATTACGCGCAGAAAAAAAGGATCTCA
AGAAGATCCTTTGATCTTTTCTACGGGGTCTGACGCTCAGTGGAACGAAAACTCACGTTAAGGGATTTTG
GTCATGAGATTATCAAAAAGGATCTTCACCTAGATCCTTTTAAATTAAAAATGAAGTTTTAAATCAATCT
AAAGTATATATGAGTAAACTTGGTCTGACAGTTACCAATGCTTAATCAGTGAGGCACCTATCTCAGCGAT
CTGTCTATTTCGTTCATCCATAGTTGCCTGACTCCCCGTCGTGTAGATAACTACGATACGGGAGGGCTTA
CCATCTGGCCCCAGTGCTGCAATGATACCGCGAGACCCACGCTCACCGGCTCCAGATTTATCAGCAATAA
ACCAGCCAGCCGGAAGGGCCGAGCGCAGAAGTGGTCCTGCAACTTTATCCGCCTCCATCCAGTCTATTAA
TTGTTGCCGGGAAGCTAGAGTAAGTAGTTCGCCAGTTAATAGTTTGCGCAACGTTGTTGCCATTGCTACA
GGCATCGTGGTGTCACGCTCGTCGTTTGGTATGGCTTCATTCAGCTCCGGTTCCCAACGATCAAGGCGAG
TTACATGATCCCCCATGTTGTGCAAAAAAGCGGTTAGCTCCTTCGGTCCTCCGATCGTTGTCAGAAGTAA
GTTGGCCGCAGTGTTATCACTCATGGTTATGGCAGCACTGCATAATTCTCTTACTGTCATGCCATCCGTA
AGATGCTTTTCTGTGACTGGTGAGTACTCAACCAAGTCATTCTGAGAATAGTGTATGCGGCGACCGAGTT
GCTCTTGCCCGGCGTCAATACGGGATAATACCGCGCCACATAGCAGAACTTTAAAAGTGCTCATCATTGG
AAAACGTTCTTCGGGGCGAAAACTCTCAAGGATCTTACCGCTGTTGAGATCCAGTTCGATGTAACCCACT
CGTGCACCCAACTGATCTTCAGCATCTTTTACTTTCACCAGCGTTTCTGGGTGAGCAAAAACAGGAAGGC
AAAATGCCGCAAAAAAGGGAATAAGGGCGACACGGAAATGTTGAATACTCATACTCTTCCTTTTTCAATA
TTATTGAAGCATTTATCAGGGTTATTGTCTCATGAGCGGATACATATTTGAATGTATTTAGAAAAATAAA
CAAATAGGGGTTCCGCGCACATTTCCCCGAAAAGTGCCACCTGACGTCTAAGAAACCATTATTATCATGA
CATTAACCTATAAAAATAGGCGTATCACGAGGCCAATTCGGTCGAAAAAAGAAAAGGAGAGGGCCAAGAG
GGAGGGCATTGGTGACTATTGAGCACGTGAGTATACGTGATTAAGCACACAAAGGCAGCTTGGAGTATGT
CTGTTATTAATTTCACAGGTAGTTCTGGTCCATTGGTGAAAGTTTGCGGCTTGCAGAGCACAGAGGCCGC
AGAATGTGCACTAGATTCCGATGCTGACTTGCTGGGTATTATATGTGTGCCCAATAGAAAGAGAACAATT
GACCCGGTTATTGCAAGGAAAATTTCAAGTCTTGTAAAAGCATATAAAAATAGTTCAGGCACTCCGAAAT
ACTTGGTTGGCGTGTTTCGTAATCAACCTAAGGAGGATGTTTTGGCTCTGGTCAATGATTACGGCATTGA
TATCGTCCAACTGCATGGAGATGAGTCGTGGCAAGAATACCAAGAGTTCCTCGGTTTGCCAGTTATTAAA
AGACTCGTATTTCCAAAAGACTGCAACATACTACTCAGTGCAGCTTCACAGAAACCTCATTCGTTTATTC
CCTTGTTTGATTCAGAAGCAGGTGGGACAGGTGAACTTTTGGATTGGAACTCGATTTCTGACTGGGTTGG
AAGGCAAGAGAGCCCCGAGAGCTTACATTTTATGTTAGCTGGTGGACTGACGCCAGAAAATGTTGGTGAT
GCGCTTAGATTAAATGGCGTTATTGGTGTTGATGTAAGCGGAGGTGTGGAGACAAATGGTGTAAAAGACT
CTAACAAAATAGCAAATTTCGTCAAAAATGCTAAGAAATAGGTTATTACTGAGTAGTATTTATTTAAGTA
TTGTTTGTGCACTTGCCTGCAAGCCTTTTGAAAAGCAAGCATAAAAGATCGCCCTTTCGTCTCGCGCGTT
TCGGTGATGACGGTGAAAACCTCTGACACATGCAGCTCCCGGAGACGGTCACAGCTTGTCTGTAAGCGGA
TGCCGGGAGCAGACAAGCCCGTCAGGGCGCGTCAGCGGGTGTTGGCGGGTGTCGGGGCTGGCTTAACTAT
GCGGCATCAGAGCAGATTGTACTGAGAGTGCACCATATGCGGTGTGAAATACCGCACAGATGCGTAAGGA
GAAAATACCGCATCAGGCGGACCTTAATACATTCAGACACTTCTGCGGTATCACCCTACTTATTCCCTTC
GAGATTATATCTAGGAACCCATCAGGTTGGTGGAAGATTACCCGTTCTAAGACTTTTCAGCTTCCTCTAT
TGATGTTACACCTGGACACCCCTTTTCTGGCATCCAGTTTTTAATCTTCAGTGGCATGTGAGATTCTCCG
AAATTAATTAAAGCAATCACACAATTCTCTCGGATACCACCTCGGTTGAAACTGACAGGTGGTTTGTTAC
GCATGCTAATGCAAAGGAGCCTATATACCTTTGGCTCGGCTGCTGTAACAGGGAATATAAAGGGCAGCAT
AATTTAGGAGTTTAGTGAACTTGCAACATTTACTATTTTCCCTTCTTACGTAAATATTTTTCTTTTTAAT
TCTAAATCAATCTTTTTCAATTTTTTGTTTGTATTCTTTTCTTGCTTAAATCTATAACTACAAAAAACAC
ATACATAAACTAAAAGAATTCAAAAATGAGGCAGGTTTGGTTCTCTTGGATTGTGGGATTGTTCCTATGT
TTTTTCAACGTGTCTTCTGCTGCGCCGGTGAACACCGCGGATAGCACTGAGAACGTCATCAAGCCCTTCA
TGCGCTTCAAGGTGCACATGGAGGGCTCAGTAAATGGTCATGAGTTCGAGATCGAGGGCGAGGGCGAGGG
CAAGCCCTACGAGGGCACCCAGACCGCCAAGCTGCAGGTGACCAAGGGCGGCCCCCTGCCCTTCGCCTGG
GACATCCTGTCCCCCCAGTTCCAGTACGGCTCCAAGGTGTACGTGAAGCACCCCGCCGACATCCCCGACT
ACAAGAAGCTGTCCTTCCCCGAGGGCTTCAAGTGGGAGCGCGTGATGAACTTCGAGGACGGCGGCGTGGT
GACCGTGACCCAGGACTCCTCCCTGCAGGACGGCACCTTCATCTACCACGTGAAGTTCATCGGCGTGAAC
TTCCCCTCCGACGGCCCCGTAATGCAGAAGAAGACTCTGGGCTGGGAGCCCTCCACCGAGCGCCTGTACC
CCCGCGACGGCGTGCTGAAGGGCGAGATCCACAAGGCGCTGAAGCTGAAGGGCGGCGGCCACTACCTGGT
GGAGTTCAAGTCAATCTACATGGCCAAGAAGCCCGTGAAGCTGCCCGGCTACTACTACGTGGACTCCAAG
CTGGACATCACCTCCCACAACGAGGACTACACCGTGGTGGAGCAGTACGAGCGCGCCGAGGCCCGCCACC
ACCTGTTCCAGGGATCCTCTAGAGGAGTGCAGGTGGAAACCATCTCCCCAGGAGACGGGCGCACCTTCCC
CAAGCGCGGCCAGACCGTTGTGGTGCACTACACCGGGATGCTTGAAGATGGAAAGAAACTAGATTCCTCC
CGGGACAGAAACAAGCCCTTTAAGTTTATGCTAGGCAAGCAGGAGGTGATCCGAGGCTGGGAAGAAGGGG
TTGCCCAGATGAGTGTGGGTCAGAGAGCCAAACTGACTATATCTCCAGATTATGCCTATGGTGCCACTGG
GCACCCAGGCGTTATCCCACCACATGCCACTCTCGTCTTCGATGTGGAGCTTCTAAAACTGGAATAAACT
AGAGTCATCATGTAATTAGTTATGTCACGCTTACATTCACGCCCTCCCCCCACATCCGCTCTAACCGAAA
AGGAAGGAGTTAGACAACCTGAAGTCTAGGTCCCTATTTATTTTTTTATAGTTATGTTAGTATTAAGAAC
GTTATTTATATTTCAAATTTTTCTTTTTTTTCTGTACAGACGCGTGTACGCATGTAACATTATACTGAAA
ACCTTGCTTGAGAAGGTTTTGGGACGCTCGAAGGCTTTAATTTGCAAGCTTGGCGTAATCATGGTCATAG
CTGTTTCCTGTGTGAAATTGTTATCCGCTCACAATTCCACACAACATACGAGCCGGAAGCATAAAGTGTA
AAGCCTGGGGTGCCTAATGAGTGAGCTAACTCACATTAATTGCGTTGCGCTCACTGCCCGCTTTCCAGTC
GGGAAACCTGTCGTGCCAGCTGCATTAATGAATCGGCCAACGCGCGGGGAGAGGCGGTTTGCGTATTGGG
CGC
