Features (pLannotate 1.2.2; 14 found; start..end, strand, type, name):
      1..36      +  CDS            rop (fragment): Rop protein, which maintains plasmids at low copy number; rop
    138..237     +  misc_feature   bom (fragment): basis of mobility region from pBR322
    820..1491    +  CDS            DsRed-Express2: DsRed-Express2 is a basic (constitutively fluorescent) orange fluorescent protein published in 2008, derived from Discosoma sp.. It is reported to be a rapidly-maturing protein.
   1504..1824    +  CDS            DmrD: dimeric F36M mutant of FK506-binding protein FKBP12 dimerization can be reversed by ligand binding
   1838..2085    +  terminator     CYC1 terminator: S. cerevisiae CYC1; transcription terminator for CYC1
   2128..2144    -  protein_bind   lac operator: The lac repressor binds to the lac operator to inhibit transcription in E. coli. This inhibition can be relieved by adding lactose or isopropyl-β-D-thiogalactopyranoside (IPTG). lac repressor encoded by lacI
   2152..2182    -  promoter       lac promoter: promoter for the E. coli lac operon
   2197..2218    -  protein_bind   CAP binding site: CAP binding activates transcription in the presence of cAMP. E. coli catabolite activator protein
   2231..2323    -  CDS            lacI (fragment): lac repressor; lacI; The lac repressor binds to the lac operator to inhibit transcription in E. coli. This inhibition can be relieved by adding lactose or isopropyl-β-D-thiogalactopyranoside (IPTG).
   2506..3094    -  rep_origin     ori: high-copy-number ColE1/pMB1/pBR322/pUC origin of replication
   3265..4125    -  CDS            AmpR: β-lactamase; bla; confers resistance to ampicillin, carbenicillin, and related antibiotics
   4126..4230    -  promoter       AmpR promoter: bla
   4318..4418    +  promoter       TRP1 promoter: S. cerevisiae TRP1
   4419..5090    +  CDS            TRP1: TRPF_YEAST - Experimental evidence at protein level: Swiss-Prot protein existence level 1. From Saccharomyces cerevisiae (strain ATCC 204508 / S288c) (Baker's yeast).
>Addgene plasmid #115428 | YIplac204-pOst1-APVNTA-DsRed-Express2-FKBP(LV)(C22V) | addgene full sequence | sequence record 222027 | Addgene NGS Result
CTCGCGCGTTTCGGTGATGACGGTGAAAACCTCTGACACATGCAGCTCCCGGAGACGGTCACAGCTTGTC
TGTAAGCGGATGCCGGGAGCAGACAAGCCCGTCAGGGCGCGTCAGCGGGTGTTGGCGGGTGTCGGGGCTG
GCTTAACTATGCGGCATCAGAGCAGATTGTACTGAGAGTGCACCATATGCGGTGTGAAATACCGCACAGA
TGCGTAAGGAGAAAATACCGCATCAGGCGGACCTTAATACATTCAGACACTTCTGCGGTATCACCCTACT
TATTCCCTTCGAGATTATATCTAGGAACCCATCAGGTTGGTGGAAGATTACCCGTTCTAAGACTTTTCAG
CTTCCTCTATTGATGTTACACCTGGACACCCCTTTTCTGGCATCCAGTTTTTAATCTTCAGTGGCATGTG
AGATTCTCCGAAATTAATTAAAGCAACCACACAATTCTCTCGGATACCACCTCGGTTGAAACTGACAGGT
GGTTTGTTACGCATGCTAATGCAAAGGAGCCTATATACCTTTGGCTCGGCTGCTGTAACAGGGAATATAA
AGGGCAGCATAATTTAGGAGTTTAGTGAACTTGCAACATTTACTATTTTCCCTTCTTACGTAAATATTTT
TCTTTTTAATTCTAAATCAATCTTTTTCAATTTTTTGTTTGTATTCTTTTCTTGCTTAAATCTATAACTA
CAAAAAACACATACATAAACTAAAAGAATTCAAAAATGAGGCAGGTTTGGTTCTCTTGGATTGTGGGATT
GTTCCTATGTTTTTTCAACGTGTCTTCTGCTGCGCCGGTGAACACCGCGGATAGCACTGAGAACGTCATC
AAGCCCTTCATGCGCTTCAAGGTGCACATGGAGGGCTCAGTAAATGGTCATGAGTTCGAGATCGAGGGCG
AGGGCGAGGGCAAGCCCTACGAGGGCACCCAGACCGCCAAGCTGCAGGTGACCAAGGGCGGCCCCCTGCC
CTTCGCCTGGGACATCCTGTCCCCCCAGTTCCAGTACGGCTCCAAGGTGTACGTGAAGCACCCCGCCGAC
ATCCCCGACTACAAGAAGCTGTCCTTCCCCGAGGGCTTCAAGTGGGAGCGCGTGATGAACTTCGAGGACG
GCGGCGTGGTGACCGTGACCCAGGACTCCTCCCTGCAGGACGGCACCTTCATCTACCACGTGAAGTTCAT
CGGCGTGAACTTCCCCTCCGACGGCCCCGTAATGCAGAAGAAGACTCTGGGCTGGGAGCCCTCCACCGAG
CGCCTGTACCCCCGCGACGGCGTGCTGAAGGGCGAGATCCACAAGGCGCTGAAGCTGAAGGGCGGCGGCC
ACTACCTGGTGGAGTTCAAGTCAATCTACATGGCCAAGAAGCCCGTGAAGCTGCCCGGCTACTACTACGT
GGACTCCAAGCTGGACATCACCTCCCACAACGAGGACTACACCGTGGTGGAGCAGTACGAGCGCGCCGAG
GCCCGCCACCACCTGTTCCAGGGATCCTCTAGAGGAGTGCAGGTGGAAACCATCTCCCCAGGAGACGGGC
GCACCTTCCCCAAGCGCGGCCAGACCGTTGTGGTGCACTACACCGGGATGCTTGAAGATGGAAAGAAACT
AGATTCCTCCCGGGACAGAAACAAGCCCTTTAAGTTTATGCTAGGCAAGCAGGAGGTGATCCGAGGCTGG
GAAGAAGGGGTTGCCCAGATGAGTGTGGGTCAGAGAGCCAAACTGACTATATCTCCAGATTATGCCTATG
GTGCCACTGGGCACCCAGGCGTTATCCCACCACATGCCACTCTCGTCTTCGATGTGGAGCTTCTAAAACT
GGAATAAACTAGAGTCATCATGTAATTAGTTATGTCACGCTTACATTCACGCCCTCCCCCCACATCCGCT
CTAACCGAAAAGGAAGGAGTTAGACAACCTGAAGTCTAGGTCCCTATTTATTTTTTTATAGTTATGTTAG
TATTAAGAACGTTATTTATATTTCAAATTTTTCTTTTTTTTCTGTACAGACGCGTGTACGCATGTAACAT
TATACTGAAAACCTTGCTTGAGAAGGTTTTGGGACGCTCGAAGGCTTTAATTTGCAAGCTTGGCGTAATC
ATGGTCATAGCTGTTTCCTGTGTGAAATTGTTATCCGCTCACAATTCCACACAACATACGAGCCGGAAGC
ATAAAGTGTAAAGCCTGGGGTGCCTAATGAGTGAGCTAACTCACATTAATTGCGTTGCGCTCACTGCCCG
CTTTCCAGTCGGGAAACCTGTCGTGCCAGCTGCATTAATGAATCGGCCAACGCGCGGGGAGAGGCGGTTT
GCGTATTGGGCGCTCTTCCGCTTCCTCGCTCACTGACTCGCTGCGCTCGGTCGTTCGGCTGCGGCGAGCG
GTATCAGCTCACTCAAAGGCGGTAATACGGTTATCCACAGAATCAGGGGATAACGCAGGAAAGAACATGT
GAGCAAAAGGCCAGCAAAAGGCCAGGAACCGTAAAAAGGCCGCGTTGCTGGCGTTTTTCCATAGGCTCCG
CCCCCCTGACGAGCATCACAAAAATCGACGCTCAAGTCAGAGGTGGCGAAACCCGACAGGACTATAAAGA
TACCAGGCGTTTCCCCCTGGAAGCTCCCTCGTGCGCTCTCCTGTTCCGACCCTGCCGCTTACCGGATACC
TGTCCGCCTTTCTCCCTTCGGGAAGCGTGGCGCTTTCTCATAGCTCACGCTGTAGGTATCTCAGTTCGGT
GTAGGTCGTTCGCTCCAAGCTGGGCTGTGTGCACGAACCCCCCGTTCAGCCCGACCGCTGCGCCTTATCC
GGTAACTATCGTCTTGAGTCCAACCCGGTAAGACACGACTTATCGCCACTGGCAGCAGCCACTGGTAACA
GGATTAGCAGAGCGAGGTATGTAGGCGGTGCTACAGAGTTCTTGAAGTGGTGGCCTAACTACGGCTACAC
TAGAAGAACAGTATTTGGTATCTGCGCTCTGCTGAAGCCAGTTACCTTCGGAAAAAGAGTTGGTAGCTCT
TGATCCGGCAAACAAACCACCGCTGGTAGCGGTGGTTTTTTTGTTTGCAAGCAGCAGATTACGCGCAGAA
AAAAAGGATCTCAAGAAGATCCTTTGATCTTTTCTACGGGGTCTGACGCTCAGTGGAACGAAAACTCACG
TTAAGGGATTTTGGTCATGAGATTATCAAAAAGGATCTTCACCTAGATCCTTTTAAATTAAAAATGAAGT
TTTAAATCAATCTAAAGTATATATGAGTAAACTTGGTCTGACAGTTACCAATGCTTAATCAGTGAGGCAC
CTATCTCAGCGATCTGTCTATTTCGTTCATCCATAGTTGCCTGACTCCCCGTCGTGTAGATAACTACGAT
ACGGGAGGGCTTACCATCTGGCCCCAGTGCTGCAATGATACCGCGAGACCCACGCTCACCGGCTCCAGAT
TTATCAGCAATAAACCAGCCAGCCGGAAGGGCCGAGCGCAGAAGTGGTCCTGCAACTTTATCCGCCTCCA
TCCAGTCTATTAATTGTTGCCGGGAAGCTAGAGTAAGTAGTTCGCCAGTTAATAGTTTGCGCAACGTTGT
TGCCATTGCTACAGGCATCGTGGTGTCACGCTCGTCGTTTGGTATGGCTTCATTCAGCTCCGGTTCCCAA
CGATCAAGGCGAGTTACATGATCCCCCATGTTGTGCAAAAAAGCGGTTAGCTCCTTCGGTCCTCCGATCG
TTGTCAGAAGTAAGTTGGCCGCAGTGTTATCACTCATGGTTATGGCAGCACTGCATAATTCTCTTACTGT
CATGCCATCCGTAAGATGCTTTTCTGTGACTGGTGAGTACTCAACCAAGTCATTCTGAGAATAGTGTATG
CGGCGACCGAGTTGCTCTTGCCCGGCGTCAATACGGGATAATACCGCGCCACATAGCAGAACTTTAAAAG
TGCTCATCATTGGAAAACGTTCTTCGGGGCGAAAACTCTCAAGGATCTTACCGCTGTTGAGATCCAGTTC
GATGTAACCCACTCGTGCACCCAACTGATCTTCAGCATCTTTTACTTTCACCAGCGTTTCTGGGTGAGCA
AAAACAGGAAGGCAAAATGCCGCAAAAAAGGGAATAAGGGCGACACGGAAATGTTGAATACTCATACTCT
TCCTTTTTCAATATTATTGAAGCATTTATCAGGGTTATTGTCTCATGAGCGGATACATATTTGAATGTAT
TTAGAAAAATAAACAAATAGGGGTTCCGCGCACATTTCCCCGAAAAGTGCCACCTGACGTCTAAGAAACC
ATTATTATCATGACATTAACCTATAAAAATAGGCGTATCACGAGGCCAATTCGGTCGAAAAAGAAAAGGA
GAGGGCCAAGAGGGAGGGCATTGGTGACTATTGAGCACGTGAGTATACGTGATTAAGCACACAAAGGCAG
CTTGGAGTATGTCTGTTATTAATTTCACAGGTAGTTCTGGTCCATTGGTGAAAGTTTGCGGCTTGCAGAG
CACAGAGGCCGCAGAATGTGCACTAGATTCCGATGCTGACTTGCTGGGTATTATATGTGTGCCCAATAGA
AAGAGAACAATTGACCCGGTTATTGCAAGGAAAATTTCAAGTCTTGTAAAAGCATATAAAAATAGTTCAG
GCACTCCGAAATACTTGGTTGGCGTGTTTCGTAATCAACCTAAGGAGGATGTTTTGGCTCTGGTCAATGA
TTACGGCATTGATATCGTCCAACTGCATGGAGATGAGTCGTGGCAAGAATACCAAGAGTTCCTCGGTTTG
CCAGTTATTAAAAGACTCGTATTTCCAAAAGACTGCAACATACTACTCAGTGCAGCTTCACAGAAACCTC
ATTCGTTTATTCCCTTGTTTGATTCAGAAGCAGGTGGGACAGGTGAACTTTTGGATTGGAACTCGATTTC
TGACTGGGTTGGAAGGCAAGAGAGCCCCGAGAGCTTACATTTTATGTTAGCTGGTGGACTGACGCCAGAA
AATGTTGGTGATGCGCTTAGATTAAATGGCGTTATTGGTGTTGATGTAAGCGGAGGTGTGGAGACAAATG
GTGTAAAAGACTCTAACAAAATAGCAAATTTCGTCAAAAATGCTAAGAAATAGGTTATTACTGAGTAGTA
TTTATTTAAGTATTGTTTGTGCACTTGCCTGCAAGCCTTTTGAAAAGCAAGCATAAAAGATCGCCCTTTC
GT
